>Addgene plasmid #180196 | pVAX1-SARS-CoV-2 delRRAR S HA-tag | depositor full sequence | sequence record 350071 | S1/S2 polybasic site deficient spike
GACTCTTCGCGATGTACGGGCCAGATATACGCGTTGACATTGATTATTGACTAGTTATTAATAGTAATCA
ATTACGGGGTCATTAGTTCATAGCCCATATATGGAGTTCCGCGTTACATAACTTACGGTAAATGGCCCGC
CTGGCTGACCGCCCAACGACCCCCGCCCATTGACGTCAATAATGACGTATGTTCCCATAGTAACGCCAAT
AGGGACTTTCCATTGACGTCAATGGGTGGACTATTTACGGTAAACTGCCCACTTGGCAGTACATCAAGTG
TATCATATGCCAAGTACGCCCCCTATTGACGTCAATGACGGTAAATGGCCCGCCTGGCATTATGCCCAGT
ACATGACCTTATGGGACTTTCCTACTTGGCAGTACATCTACGTATTAGTCATCGCTATTACCATGGTGAT
GCGGTTTTGGCAGTACATCAATGGGCGTGGATAGCGGTTTGACTCACGGGGATTTCCAAGTCTCCACCCC
ATTGACGTCAATGGGAGTTTGTTTTGGCACCAAAATCAACGGGACTTTCCAAAATGTCGTAACAACTCCG
CCCCATTGACGCAAATGGGCGGTAGGCGTGTACGGTGGGAGGTCTATATAAGCAGAGCTCTCTGGCTAAC
TAGAGAACCCACTGCTTACTGGCTTATCGAAATTAATACGACTCACTATAGGGAGACCCAAGCTGGCTAG
CGTTTAAACTTAAGCTTGGTACCGCCACCATGTTCGTGTTTCTGGTGCTGCTGCCTCTGGTGAGCTCCCA
GTGCGTGAATCTGACCACAAGGACCCAGCTGCCCCCTGCCTATACCAACTCCTTCACACGGGGCGTGTAC
TATCCCGACAAGGTGTTCCGGAGCAGCGTGCTGCACTCCACACAGGATCTGTTTCTGCCTTTCTTTTCTA
ACGTGACCTGGTTCCACGCCATCCACGTGAGCGGCACCAATGGCACAAAGAGGTTCGACAACCCAGTGCT
GCCCTTCAATGATGGCGTGTACTTCGCCTCCACCGAGAAGTCTAATATCATCCGCGGCTGGATCTTTGGC
ACCACACTGGACAGCAAGACACAGTCCCTGCTGATCGTGAACAATGCCACCAACGTGGTCATCAAGGTGT
GCGAGTTCCAGTTTTGTAACGATCCATTCCTGGGCGTGTACTATCACAAGAACAATAAGTCTTGGATGGA
GAGCGAGTTTCGCGTGTATTCCTCTGCCAACAATTGCACATTTGAGTACGTGTCCCAGCCCTTCCTGATG
GACCTGGAGGGCAAGCAGGGCAATTTCAAGAACCTGCGGGAGTTCGTGTTTAAGAACATCGATGGCTACT
TCAAAATCTACTCCAAGCACACCCCAATCAATCTGGTGAGAGACCTGCCACAGGGCTTCTCTGCCCTGGA
GCCACTGGTGGATCTGCCCATCGGCATCAACATCACCCGGTTTCAGACACTGCTGGCCCTGCACAGAAGC
TACCTGACACCAGGCGACAGCTCCTCTGGATGGACCGCAGGAGCAGCAGCCTACTATGTGGGCTATCTGC
AGCCCAGGACCTTCCTGCTGAAGTACAACGAGAATGGCACCATCACAGACGCAGTGGATTGCGCACTGGA
CCCCCTGTCTGAGACCAAGTGTACACTGAAGAGCTTTACCGTGGAGAAGGGCATCTATCAGACAAGCAAC
TTCAGGGTGCAGCCTACCGAGTCCATCGTGCGCTTTCCCAATATCACAAACCTGTGCCCTTTTGGCGAGG
TGTTCAATGCAACCAGGTTCGCAAGCGTGTACGCATGGAATAGGAAGCGCATCTCCAACTGCGTGGCCGA
CTATTCTGTGCTGTACAATAGCGCCTCCTTCTCTACCTTTAAGTGCTACGGCGTGAGCCCCACAAAGCTG
AATGACCTGTGCTTTACCAACGTGTACGCCGATTCCTTCGTGATCAGGGGCGACGAGGTGCGCCAGATCG
CACCAGGACAGACAGGCAAGATCGCAGACTACAACTATAAGCTGCCTGACGATTTCACCGGCTGCGTGAT
CGCCTGGAACAGCAACAATCTGGATAGCAAAGTGGGCGGCAACTACAATTATCTGTACCGGCTGTTTAGA
AAGTCTAACCTGAAGCCATTCGAGAGGGACATCTCCACAGAAATCTACCAGGCCGGCTCTACCCCCTGCA
ATGGCGTGGAGGGCTTTAACTGTTATTTCCCTCTGCAGAGCTACGGCTTCCAGCCAACAAATGGCGTGGG
CTATCAGCCCTACCGCGTGGTGGTGCTGTCTTTTGAGCTGCTGCACGCCCCTGCAACAGTGTGCGGACCA
AAGAAGAGCACCAATCTGGTGAAGAACAAGTGCGTGAACTTCAACTTCAACGGACTGACCGGCACAGGCG
TGCTGACCGAGTCCAACAAGAAGTTCCTGCCTTTTCAGCAGTTCGGCAGGGACATCGCAGATACCACAGA
CGCCGTGCGCGACCCTCAGACCCTGGAGATCCTGGATATCACACCATGCTCCTTCGGCGGCGTGTCTGTG
ATCACACCAGGCACCAATACAAGCAACCAGGTGGCCGTGCTGTATCAGGACGTGAACTGTACCGAGGTGC
CCGTGGCAATCCACGCAGATCAGCTGACCCCTACATGGCGGGTGTACTCTACCGGCAGCAACGTGTTCCA
GACAAGAGCCGGATGCCTGATCGGAGCAGAGCACGTGAACAATAGCTATGAGTGCGACATCCCTATCGGC
GCCGGCATCTGTGCCTCCTACCAGACCCAGACAAACTCCCCATCTGTGGCAAGCCAGTCCATCATCGCCT
ATACCATGAGCCTGGGCGCCGAGAACTCCGTGGCCTACTCCAACAATTCTATCGCCATCCCTACCAATTT
CACAATCTCCGTGACCACAGAGATCCTGCCAGTGAGCATGACCAAGACATCCGTGGACTGCACAATGTAT
ATCTGTGGCGATTCCACCGAGTGCTCTAATCTGCTGCTGCAGTACGGCTCTTTTTGTACCCAGCTGAACA
GAGCCCTGACAGGCATCGCCGTGGAGCAGGACAAGAATACACAGGAGGTGTTCGCCCAGGTGAAGCAAAT
CTACAAGACCCCACCCATCAAGGACTTTGGCGGCTTCAACTTTAGCCAGATCCTGCCCGATCCTAGCAAG
CCATCCAAGCGGTCTTTTATCGAGGACCTGCTGTTCAATAAGGTGACCCTGGCCGATGCCGGCTTCATCA
AGCAGTATGGCGATTGCCTGGGCGACATCGCCGCCAGAGACCTGATCTGTGCCCAGAAGTTTAACGGCCT
GACCGTGCTGCCTCCACTGCTGACAGATGAGATGATCGCCCAGTACACATCTGCCCTGCTGGCAGGCACC
ATCACAAGCGGATGGACCTTCGGCGCAGGAGCCGCCCTGCAGATCCCCTTTGCCATGCAGATGGCCTATC
GGTTCAATGGCATCGGCGTGACCCAGAATGTGCTGTACGAGAACCAGAAGCTGATCGCCAATCAGTTTAA
CTCCGCCATCGGCAAGATCCAGGACTCTCTGAGCTCCACAGCAAGCGCCCTGGGCAAGCTGCAGGATGTG
GTGAATCAGAACGCCCAGGCCCTGAACACCCTGGTGAAGCAGCTGTCTAGCAATTTCGGCGCCATCTCCT
CTGTGCTGAACGATATCCTGAGCCGGCTGGACAAGGTGGAGGCAGAGGTGCAGATCGACCGGCTGATCAC
AGGCAGACTGCAGTCCCTGCAGACCTACGTGACACAGCAGCTGATCAGGGCAGCAGAGATCAGGGCATCT
GCCAACCTGGCAGCAACCAAGATGAGCGAGTGCGTGCTGGGCCAGTCCAAGAGAGTGGACTTTTGTGGCA
AGGGCTATCACCTGATGAGCTTCCCACAGTCCGCCCCTCACGGAGTGGTGTTTCTGCACGTGACCTACGT
GCCAGCCCAGGAGAAGAACTTCACCACAGCACCAGCAATCTGCCACGATGGCAAGGCACACTTTCCTAGG
GAGGGCGTGTTCGTGAGCAATGGCACCCACTGGTTTGTGACACAGCGCAACTTCTACGAGCCACAGATCA
TCACCACAGACAATACATTCGTGTCCGGCAACTGTGACGTGGTCATCGGCATCGTGAACAATACCGTGTA
TGATCCTCTGCAGCCAGAGCTGGACTCTTTTAAGGAGGAGCTGGATAAGTACTTCAAGAACCACACCAGC
CCCGACGTGGATCTGGGCGACATCTCTGGCATCAATGCCAGCGTGGTGAACATCCAGAAGGAGATCGACA
GGCTGAATGAGGTGGCCAAGAATCTGAACGAGTCCCTGATCGATCTGCAGGAGCTGGGCAAGTATGAGCA
GTACATCAAGTGGCCCTGGTATATCTGGCTGGGCTTCATCGCCGGCCTGATCGCCATCGTGATGGTGACC
ATCATGCTGTGCTGTATGACAAGCTGCTGTTCCTGCCTGAAGGGCTGCTGTTCTTGTGGCAGCTGCTGTA
AGTTTGATGAGGACGATAGCGAGCCTGTGCTGAAGGGCGTGAAGCTGCACTACACCTACCCCTACGACGT
GCCAGATTATGCCTGAGGATCCACTAGTCCAGTGTGGTGGAATTCTGCAGATATCCAGCACAGTGGCGGC
CGCTCGAGTCTAGAGGGCCCGTTTAAACCCGCTGATCAGCCTCGACTGTGCCTTCTAGTTGCCAGCCATC
TGTTGTTTGCCCCTCCCCCGTGCCTTCCTTGACCCTGGAAGGTGCCACTCCCACTGTCCTTTCCTAATAA
AATGAGGAAATTGCATCGCATTGTCTGAGTAGGTGTCATTCTATTCTGGGGGGTGGGGTGGGGCAGGACA
GCAAGGGGGAGGATTGGGAAGACAATAGCAGGCATGCTGGGGATGCGGTGGGCTCTATGGCTTCTACTGG
GCGGTTTTATGGACAGCAAGCGAACCGGAATTGCCAGCTGGGGCGCCCTCTGGTAAGGTTGGGAAGCCCT
GCAAAGTAAACTGGATGGCTTTCTCGCCGCCAAGGATCTGATGGCGCAGGGGATCAAGCTCTGATCAAGA
GACAGGATGAGGATCGTTTCGCATGATTGAACAAGATGGATTGCACGCAGGTTCTCCGGCCGCTTGGGTG
GAGAGGCTATTCGGCTATGACTGGGCACAACAGACAATCGGCTGCTCTGATGCCGCCGTGTTCCGGCTGT
CAGCGCAGGGGCGCCCGGTTCTTTTTGTCAAGACCGACCTGTCCGGTGCCCTGAATGAACTGCAAGACGA
GGCAGCGCGGCTATCGTGGCTGGCCACGACGGGCGTTCCTTGCGCAGCTGTGCTCGACGTTGTCACTGAA
GCGGGAAGGGACTGGCTGCTATTGGGCGAAGTGCCGGGGCAGGATCTCCTGTCATCTCACCTTGCTCCTG
CCGAGAAAGTATCCATCATGGCTGATGCAATGCGGCGGCTGCATACGCTTGATCCGGCTACCTGCCCATT
CGACCACCAAGCGAAACATCGCATCGAGCGAGCACGTACTCGGATGGAAGCCGGTCTTGTCGATCAGGAT
GATCTGGACGAAGAGCATCAGGGGCTCGCGCCAGCCGAACTGTTCGCCAGGCTCAAGGCGAGCATGCCCG
ACGGCGAGGATCTCGTCGTGACCCATGGCGATGCCTGCTTGCCGAATATCATGGTGGAAAATGGCCGCTT
TTCTGGATTCATCGACTGTGGCCGGCTGGGTGTGGCGGACCGCTATCAGGACATAGCGTTGGCTACCCGT
GATATTGCTGAAGAGCTTGGCGGCGAATGGGCTGACCGCTTCCTCGTGCTTTACGGTATCGCCGCTCCCG
ATTCGCAGCGCATCGCCTTCTATCGCCTTCTTGACGAGTTCTTCTGAATTATTAACGCTTACAATTTCCT
GATGCGGTATTTTCTCCTTACGCATCTGTGCGGTATTTCACACCGCATACAGGTGGCACTTTTCGGGGAA
ATGTGCGCGGAACCCCTATTTGTTTATTTTTCTAAATACATTCAAATATGTATCCGCTCATGAGACAATA
ACCCTGATAAATGCTTCAATAATAGCACGTGCTAAAACTTCATTTTTAATTTAAAAGGATCTAGGTGAAG
ATCCTTTTTGATAATCTCATGACCAAAATCCCTTAACGTGAGTTTTCGTTCCACTGAGCGTCAGACCCCG
TAGAAAAGATCAAAGGATCTTCTTGAGATCCTTTTTTTCTGCGCGTAATCTGCTGCTTGCAAACAAAAAA
ACCACCGCTACCAGCGGTGGTTTGTTTGCCGGATCAAGAGCTACCAACTCTTTTTCCGAAGGTAACTGGC
TTCAGCAGAGCGCAGATACCAAATACTGTCCTTCTAGTGTAGCCGTAGTTAGGCCACCACTTCAAGAACT
CTGTAGCACCGCCTACATACCTCGCTCTGCTAATCCTGTTACCAGTGGCTGCTGCCAGTGGCGATAAGTC
GTGTCTTACCGGGTTGGACTCAAGACGATAGTTACCGGATAAGGCGCAGCGGTCGGGCTGAACGGGGGGT
TCGTGCACACAGCCCAGCTTGGAGCGAACGACCTACACCGAACTGAGATACCTACAGCGTGAGCTATGAG
AAAGCGCCACGCTTCCCGAAGGGAGAAAGGCGGACAGGTATCCGGTAAGCGGCAGGGTCGGAACAGGAGA
GCGCACGAGGGAGCTTCCAGGGGGAAACGCCTGGTATCTTTATAGTCCTGTCGGGTTTCGCCACCTCTGA
CTTGAGCGTCGATTTTTGTGATGCTCGTCAGGGGGGCGGAGCCTATGGAAAAACGCCAGCAACGCGGCCT
TTTTACGGTTCCTGGGCTTTTGCTGGCCTTTTGCTCACATGTTCTT
Features (pLannotate 1.2.2; 11 found; start..end, strand, type, name):
     36..415     +  enhancer       CMV enhancer: human cytomegalovirus immediate early enhancer
    416..619     +  promoter       CMV promoter: human cytomegalovirus (CMV) immediate early promoter
    615..648     +  LTR            5' LTR (truncated) (fragment): truncated 5' long terminal repeat (LTR) from HIV-1
    664..682     +  promoter       T7 promoter: promoter for bacteriophage T7 RNA polymerase
    730..4536    +  CDS            S: SPIKE_SARS2 - Experimental evidence at protein level: Swiss-Prot protein existence level 1. [Spike glycoprotein]: May down-regulate host tetherin (BST2) by lysosomal degradation, thereby counteracting its antiviral activity. From Severe acute respiratory syndrome coronavirus 2 (2019-nCoV) (SARS-CoV-2).
   4540..4562    +  CDS            3xHA (fragment): three tandem HA epitope tags
   4666..4890    +  polyA_signal   bGH poly(A) signal: bovine growth hormone polyadenylation signal
   5063..5857    +  CDS            NeoR/KanR: aminoglycoside phosphotransferase from Tn5; aph(3')-II (or nptII); confers resistance to neomycin, kanamycin, and G418 (Geneticin®)
   5878..5929    -  misc_feature   bom (fragment): basis of mobility region from pBR322
   5956..6044    +  promoter       AmpR promoter (fragment): bla
   6183..6771    +  rep_origin     ori: high-copy-number ColE1/pMB1/pBR322/pUC origin of replication
