[The description below was written by a language model from this plasmid's Addgene catalogue record and pLannotate feature annotations shown in this document.]
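Description:
pVAX1-SARS-CoV-2 delRRAR S HA-tag is a 6,836 bp mammalian expression plasmid built on the pVAX1 backbone, a compact vector designed for strong transient expression in mammalian cells. It is maintained in E. coli through a high-copy ColE1/pUC-type origin and selected with kanamycin via the Tn5 aminoglycoside phosphotransferase gene (NeoR/KanR). The catalogue entry also lists neomycin/G418 as a selectable marker, although the feature table shows no separate eukaryotic promoter annotated upstream of this gene. The annotation also picks up short fragments of a bom site, an AmpR promoter and an HIV-1 LTR. These are partial automated matches rather than functional modules.

The payload is a synthetic SARS-CoV-2 spike (S) open reading frame of about 3.8 kb, placed between the NheI/KpnI and BamHI/EcoRI cloning sites. It is driven by the human cytomegalovirus immediate-early enhancer and promoter and terminated by the bovine growth hormone polyadenylation signal. A T7 promoter sits just upstream of the coding sequence and could support in vitro transcription. The spike carries a deletion of residues 682–685 (RRAR), which removes the polybasic motif at the S1/S2 junction, the site recognised by furin-like proteases. A C-terminal HA epitope tag allows detection of the protein; the annotation software matches it as a fragment of a 3xHA element, consistent with a single HA tag.

The construct therefore expresses an S1/S2 cleavage-deficient spike. According to the record, it was used in work on how ACE2 engagement primes S2' site cleavage and fusion initiation, where it would show what S1/S2 processing contributes to spike activation.
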