Addgene plasmid #180196: pVAX1-SARS-CoV-2 delRRAR S HA-tag
Purpose: S1/S2 Polybasic site deficient S
Depositing lab: Guangxun Meng. Publication: SARS-CoV-2 spike engagement of ACE2 primes S2' site cleavage and fusion initiation. Yu S, Zheng X, Zhou B, Li J, Chen M, Deng R, Wong G, Lavillette D, Meng G. Proc Natl Acad Sci U S A. 2022 Jan 4;119(1). pii: 2111199119. doi: 10.1073/pnas.2111199119. PubMed 34930824.
Backbone
  Vector backbone: pVAX1
  Total vector size (bp): 6836
  Vector type: Mammalian Expression
  Selectable markers: Neomycin (select with G418)
Growth in bacteria
  Bacterial resistance: Kanamycin, 50 μg/mL
  Growth temperature: 37°C
  Growth strain: DH5alpha
  Copy number: High Copy
Gene/Insert
  Gene/Insert name: SARS-CoV-2 Spike (alt names: spike; 2019-nCoV Spike)
  Species: Synthetic; Severe acute respiratory syndrome coronavirus 2
  Insert size (bp): 3837
  Mutation: Deleted amino acids 682-685 (delRRAR)
  GenBank ID: NC_045512.2 NC_045512.2
  Promoter: CMV
  Tag / fusion protein: HA (C terminal on insert)
  Cloning method: Restriction Enzyme; 5′ cloning site NheI, KpnI (unknown if destroyed); 3′ cloning site BamHI,EcoRI (unknown if destroyed)
  Sequencing primers: 5′ caatgggagtttgttttggc; 3′ ctggcaactagaaggcacag
Resource information
  A portion of this plasmid was derived from a plasmid made by: Courtesy of Prof Gary Wong and Prof Dimitri Lavillette
Terms and licenses: Academic/Nonprofit Terms; Industry Terms: Not Available to Industry
How to cite: pVAX1-SARS-CoV-2 delRRAR S HA-tag was a gift from Guangxun Meng (Addgene plasmid # 180196)
